>Addgene plasmid #46627 | AB.pCCL.sin.cPPT.U6.miR-582-5p-Decoy.hPGK.GFP.WPRE | depositor partial sequence | sequence record 65957 | miR-582-5p Decoy
CATCAACAGTAACTGGTTCTACAACTGTACAAGTATTCTGGTCACAGAATACAACAGTAACTGGTTCTAC
AACTGTACAAG
