>Addgene plasmid #46627 | AB.pCCL.sin.cPPT.U6.miR-582-5p-Decoy.hPGK.GFP.WPRE | depositor partial sequence | sequence record 65958 | empty backbone
AATGCTTCAATAATATTGAAAAAGGAAGAGTATGAGTATTCAACATTTCCGTGTCGCCCTTATTCCCTTT
TTTGCGGCATTTTGCCTTCCTGTTTTTGCTCACCCAGAAACGCTGGTGAAAGTAAAAGATGCTGAAGATC
AGTTGGGTGCACGAGTGGGTTACATCGAACTGGATCTCAACAGCGGTAAGATCCTTGAGAGTTTTCGCCC
CGAAGAACGTTTTCCAATGATGAGCACTTTTAAAGTTCTGCTATGTGGCGCGGTATTATCCCGTATTGAC
GCCGGGCAAGAGCAACTCGGTCGCCGCATACACTATTCTCAGAATGACTTGGTTGAGTACTCACCAGTCA
CAGAAAAGCATCTTACGGATGGCATGACAGTAAGAGAATTATGCAGTGCTGCCATAACCATGAGTGATAA
CACTGCGGCCAACTTACTTCTGACAACGATCGGAGGACCGAAGGAGCTAACCGCTTTTTTGCACAACATG
GGGGATCATGTAACTCGCCTTGATCGTTGGGAACCGGAGCTGAATGAAGCCATACCAAACGACGAGCGTG
ACACCACGATGCCTGTAGCAATGGCAACAACGTTGCGCAAACTATTAACTGGCGAACTACTTACTCTAGC
TTCCCGGCAACAATTAATAGACTGGATGGAGGCGGATAAAGTTGCAGGACCACTTCTGCGCTCGGCCCTT
CCGGCTGGCTGGTTTATTGCTGATAAATCTGGAGCCGGTGAGCGTGGGTCTCGCGGTATCATTGCAGCAC
TGGGGCCAGATGGTAAGCCCTCCCGTATCGTAGTTATCTACACGACGGGGAGTCAGGCAACTATGGATGA
ACGAAATAGACAGATCGCTGAGATAGGTGCCTCACTGATTAAGCATTGGTAACTGTCAGACCAAGTTTAC
TCATATATACTTTAGATTGATTTAAAACTTCATTTTTAATTTAAAAGGATCTAGGTGAAGATCCTTTTTG
ATAATCTCATGACCAAAATCCCTTAACGTGAGTTTTCGTTCCACTGAGCGTCAGACCCCGTAGAAAAGAT
CAAAGGATCTTCTTGAGATCCTTTTTTTCTGCGCGTAATCTGCTGCTTGCAAACAAAAAAACCACCGCTA
CCAGCGGTGGTTTGTTTGCCGGATCAAGAGCTACCAACTCTTTTTCCGAAGGTAACTGGCTTCAGCAGAG
CGCAGATACCAAATACTGTCCTTCTAGTGTAGCCGTAGTTAGGCCACCACTTCAAGAACTCTGTAGCACC
GCCTACATACCTCGCTCTGCTAATCCTGTTACCAGTGGCTGCTGCCAGTGGCGATAAGTCGTGTCTTACC
GGGTTGGACTCAAGACGATAGTTACCGGATAAGGCGCAGCGGTCGGGCTGAACGGGGGGTTCGTGCACAC
AGCCCAGCTTGGAGCGAACGACCTACACCGAACTGAGATACCTACAGCGTGAGCTATGAGAAAGCGCCAC
GCTTCCCGAAGGGAGAAAGGCGGACAGGTATCCGGTAAGCGGCAGGGTCGGAACAGGAGAGCGCACGAGG
GAGCTTCCAGGGGGAAACGCCTGGTATCTTTATAGTCCTGTCGGGTTTCGCCACCTCTGACTTGAGCGTC
GATTTTTGTGATGCTCGTCAGGGGGGCGGAGCCTATGGAAAAACGCCAGCAACGCGGCCTTTTTACGGTT
CCTGGCCTTTTGCTGGCCTTTTGCTCACATGTTCTTTCCTGCGTTATCCCCTGATTCTGTGGATAACCGT
ATTACCGCCTTTGAGTGAGCTGATACCGCTCGCCGCAGCCGAACGACCGAGCGCAGCGAGTCAGTGAGCG
AGGAAGCGGAAGAGCGCCCAATACGCAAACCGCCTCTCCCCGCGCGTTGGCCGATTCATTAATGCAGCTG
GCACGACAGGTTTCCCGACTGGAAAGCGGGCAGTGAGCGCAACGCAATTAATGTGAGTTAGCTCACTCAT
TAGGCACCCCAGGCTTTACACTTTATGCTTCCGGCTCGTATGTTGTGTGGAATTGTGAGCGGATAACAAT
TTCACACAGGAAACAGCTATGACCATGATTACGCCAAGCGCGCAATTAACCCTCACTAAAGGGAACAAAA
GCTGGAGCTGCAAGCTTGGCCATTGCATACGTTGTATCCATATCATAATATGTACATTTATATTGGCTCA
TGTCCAACATTACCGCCATGTTGACATTGATTATTGACTAGTTATTAATAGTAATCAATTACGGGGTCAT
TAGTTCATAGCCCATATATGGAGTTCCGCGTTACATAACTTACGGTAAATGGCCCGCCTGGCTGACCGCC
CAACGACCCCCGCCCATTGACGTCAATAATGACGTATGTTCCCATAGTAACGCCAATAGGGACTTTCCAT
TGACGTCAATGGGTGGAGTATTTACGGTAAACTGCCCACTTGGCAGTACATCAAGTGTATCATATGCCAA
GTACGCCCCCTATTGACGTCAATGACGGTAAATGGCCCGCCTGGCATTATGCCCAGTACATGACCTTATG
GGACTTTCCTACTTGGCAGTACATCTACGTATTAGTCATCGCTATTACCATGGTGATGCGGTTTTGGCAG
TACATCAATGGGCGTGGATAGCGGTTTGACTCACGGGGATTTCCAAGTCTCCACCCCATTGACGTCAATG
GGAGTTTGTTTTGGCACCAAAATCAACGGGACTTTCCAAAATGTCGTAACAACTCCGCCCCATTGACGCA
AATGGGCGGTAGGCGTGTACGGTGGGAGGTCTATATAAGCAGAGCTCGTTTAGTGAACCGGGGTCTCTCT
GGTTAGACCAGATCTGAGCCTGGGAGCTCTCTGGCTAACTAGGGAACCCACTGCTTAAGCCTCAATAAAG
CTTGCCTTGAGTGCTTCAAGTAGTGTGTGCCCGTCTGTTGTGTGACTCTGGTAACTAGAGATCCCTCAGA
CCCTTTTAGTCAGTGTGGAAAATCTCTAGCAGTGGCGCCCGAACAGGGACCTGAAAGCGAAAGGGAAACC
AGAGCTCTCTCGACGCAGGACTCGGCTTGCTGAAGCGCGCACGGCAAGAGGCGAGGGGCGGCGACTGGTG
AGTACGCCAAAAATTTTGACTAGCGGAGGCTAGAAGGAGAGAGATGGGTGCGAGAGCGTCAGTATTAAGC
GGGGGAGAATTAGATCGCGATGGGAAAAAATTCGGTTAAGGCCAGGGGGAAAGAAAAAATATAAATTAAA
ACATATAGTATGGGCAAGCAGGGAGCTAGAACGATTCGCAGTTAATCCTGGCCTGTTAGAAACATCAGAA
GGCTGTAGACAAATACTGGGACAGCTACAACCATCCCTTCAGACAGGATCAGAAGAACTTAGATCATTAT
ATAATACAGTAGCAACCCTCTATTGTGTGCATCAAAGGATAGAGATAAAAGACACCAAGGAAGCTTTAGA
CAAGATAGAGGAAGAGCAAAACAAAAGTAAGACCACCGCACAGCAAGCGGCCGCTGATCTTCAGACCTGG
AGGAGGAGATATGAGGGACAATTGGAGAAGTGAATTATATAAATATAAAGTAGTAAAAATTGAACCATTA
GGAGTAGCACCCACCAAGGCAAAGAGAAGAGTGGTGCAGAGAGAAAAAAGAGCAGTGGGAATAGGAGCTT
TGTTCCTTGGGTTCTTGGGAGCAGCAGGAAGCACTATGGGCGCAGCCTCAATGACGCTGACGGTACAGGC
CAGACAATTATTGTCTGGTATAGTGCAGCAGCAGAACAATTTGCTGAGGGCTATTGAGGCGCAACAGCAT
CTGTTGCAACTCACAGTCTGGGGCATCAAGCAGCTCCAGGCAAGAATCCTGGCTGTGGAAAGATACCTAA
AGGATCAACAGCTCCTGGGGATTTGGGGTTGCTCTGGAAAACTCATTTGCACCACTGCTGTGCCTTGGAA
TGCTAGTTGGAGTAATAAATCTCTGGAACAGATTTGGAATCACACGACCTGGATGGAGTGGGACAGAGAA
ATTAACAATTACACAAGCTTAATACACTCCTTAATTGAAGAATCGCAAAACCAGCAAGAAAAGAATGAAC
AAGAATTATTGGAATTAGATAAATGGGCAAGTTTGTGGAATTGGTTTAACATAACAAATTGGCTGTGGTA
TATAAAATTATTCATAATGATAGTAGGAGGCTTGGTAGGTTTAAGAATAGTTTTTGCTGTACTTTCTATA
GTGAATAGAGTTAGGCAGGGATATTCACCATTATCGTTTCAGACCCACCTCCCAACCCCGAGGGGACCCG
ACAGGCCCGAAGGAATAGAAGAAGAAGGTGGAGAGAGAGACAGAGACAGATCCATTCGATTAGTGAACGG
ATCTCGACGGTATCGGTTAACTTTTAAAAGAAAAGGGGGGATTGGGGGGTACAGTGCAGGGGAAAGAATA
GTAGACATAATAGCAACAGACATACAAACTAAAGAATTACAAAAACAAATTACAAAAATTCAAAATTTTA
TCGATCACGAGACTAGCCTCGAGAAGCTTGATATCGAATTCAAAAAAGACGGCGCTAGGATCATCGAGAC
GGTACCGTCTCCGATGATCCTAGCGCCGTCAAACAAGGCTTTTCTCCAAGGGATATTTATAGTCTCAAAA
CACACAATTACTTTACAGTTAGGGTGAGTTTCCTTTTGTGCTGTTTTTTAAAATAATAATTTAGTATTTG
TATCTCTTATAGAAATCCAAGCCTATCATGTAAAATGTAGCTAGTATTAAAAAGAACAGATTATCTGTCT
TTTATCGCACATTAAGCCTCTATAGTTACTAGGAAATATTATATGCAAATTAACCGGGGCAGGGGAGTAG
CCGAGCTTCTCCCACAAGTCTGTGCGAGGGGGCCGGCGCGGGCCTAGAGATGGCGGCGTCGGATGGATCC
ACTAGTTCTAGAGCGGCCATCGAATTCCCACGGGGTTGGGGTTGCGCCTTTTCCAAGGCAGCCCTGGGTT
TGCGCAGGGACGCGGCTGCTCTGGGCGTGGTTCCGGGAAACGCAGCGGCGCCGACCCTGGGTCTCGCACA
TTCTTCACGTCCGTTCGCAGCGTCACCCGGATCTTCGCCGCTACCCTTGTGGGCCCCCCGGCGACGCTTC
CTGCTCCGCCCCTAAGTCGGGAAGGTTCCTTGCGGTTCGCGGCGTGCCGGACGTGACAAACGGAAGCCGC
ACGACTCACTAGTACCCTCGCAGACGGACAGCGCCAGGGAGCAATGGCAGCGCGCCGACCGCGATGGGCT
GTGGCCAATAGCGGCTGCTCAGCGGGGCGCGCCGAGAGCAGCGGCCGGGAAGGGGCGGTGCGGGAGGCGG
GGTGTGGGGCGGTAGTGTGGGCCCTGTTCCTGCCCGCGCGGTGTTCCGCATTCTGCAAGCCTCCGGAGCG
CACGTCGGCAGTCGGCTCCCTCGTTGACCGAATCACCGACCTCTCTCCCCAGGGGGATCCACCGGTCGCC
ACCATGGTGAGCAAGGGCGAGGAGCTGTTCACCGGGGTGGTGCCCATCCTGGTCGAGCTGGACGGCGACG
TAAACGGCCACAAGTTCAGCGTGTCCGGCGAGGGCGAGGGCGATGCCACCTACGGCAAGCTGACCCTGAA
GTTCATCTGCACCACCGGCAAGCTGCCCGTGCCCTGGCCCACCCTCGTGACCACCCTGACCTACGGCGTG
CAGTGCTTCAGCCGCTACCCCGACCACATGAAGCAGCACGACTTCTTCAAGTCCGCCATGCCCGAAGGCT
ACGTCCAGGAGCGCACCATCTTCTTCAAGGACGACGGCAACTACAAGACCCGCGCCGAGGTGAAGTTCGA
GGGCGACACCCTGGTGAACCGCATCGAGCTGAAGGGCATCGACTTCAAGGAGGACGGCAACATCCTGGGG
CACAAGCTGGAGTACAACTACAACAGCCACAACGTCTATATCATGGCCGACAAGCAGAAGAACGGCATCA
AGGTGAACTTCAAGATCCGCCACAACATCGAGGACGGCAGCGTGCAGCTCGCCGACCACTACCAGCAGAA
CACCCCCATCGGCGACGGCCCCGTGCTGCTGCCCGACAACCACTACCTGAGCACCCAGTCCGCCCTGAGC
AAAGACCCCAACGAGAAGCGCGATCACATGGTCCTGCTGGAGTTCGTGACCGCCGCCGGGATCACTCTCG
GCATGGACGAGCTGTACAAGTAAAGCGGCCGCGTCGACAATCAACCTCTGGATTACAAAATTTGTGAAAG
ATTGACTGGTATTCTTAACTATGTTGCTCCTTTTACGCTATGTGGATACGCTGCTTTAATGCCTTTGTAT
CATGCTATTGCTTCCCGTATGGCTTTCATTTTCTCCTCCTTGTATAAATCCTGGTTGCTGTCTCTTTATG
AGGAGTTGTGGCCCGTTGTCAGGCAACGTGGCGTGGTGTGCACTGTGTTTGCTGACGCAACCCCCACTGG
TTGGGGCATTGCCACCACCTGTCAGCTCCTTTCCGGGACTTTCGCTTTCCCCCTCCCTATTGCCACGGCG
GAACTCATCGCCGCCTGCCTTGCCCGCTGCTGGACAGGGGCTCGGCTGTTGGGCACTGACAATTCCGTGG
TGTTGTCGGGGAAGCTGACGTCCTTTCCATGGCTGCTCGCCTGTGTTGCCACCTGGATTCTGCGCGGGAC
GTCCTTCTGCTACGTCCCTTCGGCCCTCAATCCAGCGGACCTTCCTTCCCGCGGCCTGCTGCCGGCTCTG
CGGCCTCTTCCGCGTCTTCGCCTTCGCCCTCAGACGAGTCGGATCTCCCTTTGGGCCGCCTCCCCGCCTG
GAATTCGAGCTCGGTACCTTTAAGACCAATGACTTACAAGGCAGCTGTAGATCTTAGCCACTTTTTAAAA
GAAAAGGGGGGACTGGAAGGGCTAATTCACTCCCAACGAAGACAAGATCTGCTTTTTGCTTGTACTGGGT
CTCTCTGGTTAGACCAGATCTGAGCCTGGGAGCTCTCTGGCTAACTAGGGAACCCACTGCTTAAGCCTCA
ATAAAGCTTGCCTTGAGTGCTTCAAGTAGTGTGTGCCCGTCTGTTGTGTGACTCTGGTAACTAGAGATCC
CTCAGACCCTTTTAGTCAGTGTGGAAAATCTCTAGCAGTAGTAGTTCATGTCATCTTATTATTCAGTATT
TATAACTTGCAAAGAAATGAATATCAGAGAGTGAGAGGAACTTGTTTATTGCAGCTTATAATGGTTACAA
ATAAAGCAATAGCATCACAAATTTCACAAATAAAGCATTTTTTTCACTGCATTCTAGTTGTGGTTTGTCC
AAACTCATCAATGTATCTTATCATGTCTGGCTCTAGCTATCCCGCCCCTAACTCCGCCCAGTTCCGCCCA
TTCTCCGCCCCATGGCTGACTAATTTTTTTTATTTATGCAGAGGCCGAGGCCGCCTCGGCCTCTGAGCTA
TTCCAGAAGTAGTGAGGAGGCTTTTTTGGAGGCCTAGGCTTTTGCGTCGAGACGTACCCAATTCGCCCTA
TAGTGAGTCGTATTACGCGCGCTCACTGGCCGTCGTTTTACAACGTCGTGACTGGGAAAACCCTGGCGTT
ACCCAACTTAATCGCCTTGCAGCACATCCCCCTTTCGCCAGCTGGCGTAATAGCGAAGAGGCCCGCACCG
ATCGCCCTTCCCAACAGTTGCGCAGCCTGAATGGCGAATGGCGCG
[124 nt withheld, positions 7676-7799]
C
[91 nt withheld, positions 7801-7891]
A
[49 nt withheld, positions 7893-7941]
CCTTTGACGTTGGAGTCCACGTTCTTT
[37 nt withheld, positions 7969-8005]
ACCCTATCTCGGTCTATTCTTTTGATTTATAAGGGATTTTGCCGATTTCGGCCTATTGGTTAAAAAATGA
GCTGATTTAACAAAAATTTAACGCGAATTTTAACAAAATATTAACGTTTACAATTTCC
