>Addgene plasmid #46627 | AB.pCCL.sin.cPPT.U6.miR-582-5p-Decoy.hPGK.GFP.WPRE | addgene partial sequence | sequence record 67147 | pBluescript-SK 5'-tctagaactagtggatc-3'
CCGCGCCGGCCCCCTCGCACAGACTTGTGGGAGAAGCTCGGCTACTCCCCTGCCCCGGTTAATTTGCATA
TAATATTTCCTAGTAACTATAGAGGCTTAATGTGCGATAAAAGACAGATAATCTGTTCTTTTTAATACTA
GCTACATTTTACATGATAGGCTTGGATTTCTATAAGAGATACAAATACTAAATTATTATTTTAAAAAACA
GCACAAAAGGAAACTCACCCTAACTGTAAAGTAATTGTGTGTTTTGAGACTATAAATATCCCTTGGAGAA
AAGCCTTGTTTGACGGCGCTAGGATCATCAACAGTAACTGGTTCTACAACTGTACAAGTATTCTGGTCAC
AGAATACAACAGTAACTGGTTCTACAACTGTACAAGATGATCCTAGCGCCGTCTTTTTTGAATTCGATAT
CAAGCTTCTCGAGGCTAGTCTCGTGATCGATAAAATTTTGAATTTTTGTAATTTGTTTTTGTAATTCTTT
AGTTTGTATGTCTGTTGCTATTATGTCTACTATTCTTTCCCCTGCACTGTACCCCCCAATCCCCCCTTTT
CTTTTAAAAGTTAACCGATACCGTCGAGATCCGTTCACTAATCGAATGGATCTGTCTCTGTCTCTCTCTC
C
