[The description below was written by a language model from this plasmid's Addgene catalogue record.]
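Description:
AB.pCCL.sin.cPPT.U6.miR-582-5p-Decoy.hPGK.GFP.WPRE is a lentiviral transfer plasmid built on the self-inactivating pCCL backbone (AB.pCCLsin.PPT.U6.hPGK.GFP.wpre, about 8.2 kb without insert). It is maintained in bacteria as a high-copy plasmid under ampicillin selection, and a recombination-deficient strain is listed for propagation, as is usual for vectors carrying repeated LTR sequences. No feature table accompanies the record, so the layout is inferred from the construct name and catalogue fields. The "sin" designation indicates a design in which LTR promoter activity is lost after integration, leaving expression to the internal promoters. The cPPT (central polypurine tract) is an element commonly included to improve transduction efficiency.

The payload consists of two independent expression units. A human U6 RNA polymerase III promoter drives an 81 bp miR-582-5p decoy, annotated as mouse, which was inserted through BsmBI sites that were destroyed during cloning. A decoy transcript of this kind carries target sites for the microRNA and is meant to sequester it, reducing its availability to repress its natural targets. Downstream, the human PGK promoter drives GFP, followed by a WPRE that enhances transcript stability and expression. eGFP serves as the only marker in mammalian cells, allowing transduced cells to be identified or sorted by fluorescence, since no drug-resistance gene is recorded.

The associated publication describes libraries of microRNA sensors and decoys for high-throughput assessment of microRNA activity and function. This plasmid therefore appears to be the member of that decoy collection used for stable loss-of-function studies of miR-582-5p.
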