Addgene plasmid #46627: AB.pCCL.sin.cPPT.U6.miR-582-5p-Decoy.hPGK.GFP.WPRE
Depositing lab: Brian Brown. Depositing organization: Icahn School of Medicine at Mount Sinai. Publication: High-throughput assessment of microRNA activity and function using microRNA sensor and decoy libraries. Mullokandov G, Baccarini A, Ruzo A, Jayaprakash AD, Tung N, Israelow B, Evans MJ, Sachidanandam R, Brown BD. Nat Methods. 2012 Jul 1;9(8):840-6. doi: 10.1038/nmeth.2078. PubMed 22751203.
Backbone
  Vector backbone: AB.pCCLsin.PPT.U6.hPGK.GFP.wpre
  Backbone size w/o insert (bp): 8233
  Vector type: Lentiviral
  Selectable markers: eGFP
Growth in bacteria
  Bacterial resistance: Ampicillin, 100 μg/mL
  Growth temperature: 37°C
  Growth strain: Stbl3
  Copy number: High Copy
Gene/Insert
  Gene/Insert name: miR-582-5p Decoy (alt name: 8215)
  Species: M. musculus (mouse)
  Insert size (bp): 81
  Promoter: hU6
  Cloning method: Restriction Enzyme; 5′ cloning site BsmBI (destroyed during cloning); 3′ cloning site BsmBI (destroyed during cloning)
  Sequencing primers: 5′ CATAATAGCAACAGACATAC; 3′ pBluescriptSK_primer
Terms and licenses: Academic/Nonprofit Terms; Industry Terms: Not Available to Industry
Depositor comments: Depositor Website: http://www.mountsinai.org/profiles/brian-d-brown/ Please cite Mullokandov, Baccarini, Ruzo et al. Nature Methods 2013.
How to cite: AB.pCCL.sin.cPPT.U6.miR-582-5p-Decoy.hPGK.GFP.WPRE was a gift from Brian Brown (Addgene plasmid # 46627 ; http://n2t.net/addgene:46627 ; RRID:Addgene_46627)
